>Addgene plasmid #213732 | pCAGGS-AnkB ZU5ex-3xHA | addgene full sequence | sequence record 422475 | Addgene NGS Result
AAAAAAAATCTAACCTCAAGTCAAGGCTTTTCTATGGAATAAGGAATGGACAGCAGGGGGCTGTTTCATA
TACTGATGACCTCTTTATAGCCAACCTTTGTTCATGGCAGCCAGCATATGGGCATATGTTGCCAAACTCT
AAACCAAATACTCATTCTGATGTTTTAAATGATTTGCCCTCCCATATGTCCTTCCGAGTGAGAGACACAA
AAAATTCCAACACACTATTGCAATGAAAATAAATTTCCTTTATTAGCCAGAAGTCAGATGCTCAAGGGGC
TTCATGATGTCCCCATAATTTTTGGCAGAGGGAAAAAGATCTCAGTGGTATTTGTGAGCCAGGGCATTGG
CCACACCAGCCACCACCTTCTGATAGGCAGCCTGCACCTGAGGAGTGAATTAGCGGATAACAATTTCACA
CAGGAAACAGCTATGACCATGATTACGCCAAGCGCGCAATTAACCCTCACTAAAGGGAACAAAAGCTGGG
CTATTGTCTTCCCAATCCTCCCCCTTGCTGTCCTGCCCCACCCCACCCCCCAGAATAGAATGACACCTAC
TCAGACAATGCGATGCAATTTCCTCATTTTATTAGGAAAGGACAGTGGGAGTGGCACCTTCCAGGGTCAA
GGAAGGCACGGGGGAGGGGCAAACAACAGATGGCTGGCAACTAGAAGGCACAGTCGAGGCTGATCGTACC
GAGCTCGAATTCCAGGCGGGGAGGCGGCCCAAAGGGAGATCCGACTCGTCTGAGGGCGAAGGCGAAGACG
CGGAAGAGGCCGCAGAGCCGGCAGCAGGCCGCGGGAAGGAAGGTCCGCTGGATTGAGGGCCGAAGGGACG
TAGCAGAAGGACGTCCCGCGCAGAATCCAGGTGGCAACACAGGCGAGCAGCCATGGAAAGGACGTCAGCT
TCCCCGACAACACCACGGAATTGTCAGTGCCCAACAGCCGAGCCCCTGTCCAGCAGCGGGCAAGGCAGGC
GGCGATGAGTTCCGCCGTGGCAATAGGGAGGGGGAAAGCGAAAGTCCCGGAAAGGAGCTGACAGGTGGTG
GCAATGCCCCAACCAGTGGGGGTTGCGTCAGCAAACACAGTGCACACCACGCCACGTTGCCTGACAACGG
GCCACAACTCCTCATAAAGAGACAGCAACCAGGATTTATACAAGGAGGAGAAAATGAAAGCCATACGGGA
AGCAATAGCATGATACAAAGGCATTAAAGCAGCGTATCCACATAGCGTAAAAGGAGCAACATAGTTAAGA
ATACCAGTCAATCTTTCACAAATTTTGTAATCCAGAGGTTGATTGTCGACACCTGTGGAGAGAAAGGCAA
AGTGGATGTCAGTAAGACCAATAGGTGCCTATCAGAAACGCAAGAGTCTTCTCTGTCTCGACAAGCCCAG
TTTCTATTGGTCTCCTTAAACCTGTCTTGTAACCTTGATACTTACCTGCGGCCTCGAGTTACTTAAGACC
GGTGGCGGCCGGAGCGTAATCTGGAACGTCATATGGATAGGATCCTGCATAGTCCGGGACGTCATAGGGA
TAGCCCGCATAGTCAGGAACATCGTATGGGTAAACGGCCGCACCGGTCGATTGGAAGTAGAGGTTCTCGC
TAGCTTTGATGCGAGACACCACCGCAAAGTACTGTGGGAAGTCACGAGTGATGATGCGGCAGATTCGTTT
CTTTTCCAGGTCTTCTGGACTGTCCAGCACTTCATCCATGCCATTAAGGATTTCGTTCAATTCATCCTCA
GTGTAGTCGCAGAAATGCTCTTTCCAGCTGTCCCCATTTTCACTGCGCAGGACCACCAGCTCCCTCTCCT
TTCCTCGAAGAGCGGCGAAGTGAGGGATCTCCACGATCACGGGCCCAAGAAACTGAGCTCCCGAAGGTCC
GACTTCAATCAGGCGGCTGGCCAGGCCTTCTCCTTCCACCATGGGCGGCATTGTTGCCAGTCGATGGCGT
TTCACAAGGCGGCAGGTGACGCGAGTTGGGGCTGTGCATTTCCGAGGTGGGATAATGATTCTGAGTCCAT
TGTGTCTGCATCCTCGCATGGCACCACCACGGGCATCCACCATAAAACTGACTAGGAAACCTGAATGAAT
AGGACTGGAAGAAAGAGCCACGTTGTCTAAGTTCTCAGTGCCCCAGCTCAGACGATAAGAATTCCTTTCT
GCCTCCTTGGCTAGCGCAGACACCTGGTGGCTGGGGATCACAACCGTGTCGTCAATCATGGCACTGTCCC
TCAGGTACGAGCTAGCCATGGTACCGAATTCTTTGCCAAAATGATGAGACAGCACAATAACCAGCACGTT
GCCCAGGAGCTGTAGGAAAAAGAAGAAGGCATGAACATGGTTAGCAGAGGCTCTAGAGCCGCCGGTCACA
CGCCAGAAGCCGAACCCCGCCCTGCCCCGTCCCCCCCGAAGGCAGCCGTCCCCCCGCGGACAGCCCCGAG
GCTGGAGAGGGAGAAGGGGACGGCGGCGCGGCGACGCACGAAGGCCCTCCCCGCCCATTTCCTTCCTGCC
GGCGCCGCACCGCTTCGCCCCGCGCCCGCTAGAGGGGGTGCGGCGGCGCCTCCCAGATTTCGGCTCCGCA
CAGATTTGGGACAAAGGAAGTCCCTGCGCCCTCTCGCACGATTACCATAAAAGGCAATGGCTGCGGCTCG
CCGCGCCTCGACAGCCGCCGGCGCTCCGGGGGCCGCCGCGCCCCTCCCCCGAGCCCTCCCCGGCCCGAGG
CGGCCCCGCCCCGCCCGGCACCCCCACCTGCCGCCACCCCCCGCCCGGCACGGCGAGCCCCGCGCCACGC
CCCGTACGGAGCCCCGCACCCGAAGCCGGGCCGTGCTCAGCAACTCGGGGAGGGGGGTGCAGGGGGGGTT
GCAGCCCGACCGACGCGCCCACACCCCCTGCTCACCCCCCCACGCACACACCCCGCACGCAGCCTTTGTT
CCCCTCGCAGCCCCCCCCGCACCGCGGGGCACCGCCCCCGGCCGCGCTCCCCTCGCGCACACTGCGGAGC
GCACAAAGCCCCGCGCCGCGCCCGCAGCGCTCACAGCCGCCGGGCAGCGCGGAGCCGCACGCGGCGCTCC
CCACGCACACACACACGCACGCACCCCCCGAGCCGCTCCCCCCGCACAAAGGGCCCTCCCGGAGCCCCTC
AAGGCTTTCACGCAGCCACAGAAAAGAAACAAGCCGTCATTAAACCAAGCGCTAATTACAGCCCGGAGGA
GAAGGGCCGTCCCGCCCGCTCACCTGTGGGAGTAACGCGGTCAGTCAGAGCCGGGGCGGGCGGCGCGAGG
CGGCGGCGGAGCGGGGCACGGGGCGAAGGCAGCGCGCAGCGACTCCCGCCCGCCGCGCGCTTCGCTTTTT
ATAGGGCCGCCGCCGCCGCCGCCTCGCCATAAAAGGAAACTTTCGGAGCGCGCCGCTCTGATTGGCTGCC
GCCGCACCTCTCCGCCTCGCCCCGCCCCGCCCCTCGCCCCGCCCCGCCCCGCCTGGCGCGCGCCCCCCCC
CCCCCCCCGCCCCCATCGCTGCACAAAATAATTAAAAAATAAATAAATACAAAATTGGGGGTGGGGAGGG
GGGGGAGATGGGGAGAGTGAAGCAGAACGTGGGGCTCACCTCGACCATGGTAATAGCGATGACTAATACG
TAGATGTACTGCCAAGTAGGAAAGTCCCATAAGGTCATGTACTGGGCATAATGCCAGGCGGGCCATTTAC
CGTCATTGACGTCAATAGGGGGCGTACTTGGCATATGATACACTTGATGTACTGCCAAGTGGGCAGTTTA
CCGTAAATACTCCACCCATTGACGTCAATGGAAAGTCCCTATTGGCGTTACTATGGGAACATACGTCATT
ATTGACGTCAATGGGCGGGGGTCGTTGGGCGGTCAGCCAGGCGGGCCATTTACCGTAAGTTATGTAACGC
GGAACTCCATATATGGGCTATGAACTAATGACCCCGTAATTGATTACTATTAATAACTAGTCAATAATCA
ATGTCGACCCAGGTGGCACTTTTCGGGGAAATGTGCGCGGAACCCCTATTTGTTTATTTTTCTAAATACA
TTCAAATATGTATCCGCTCATGAGACAATAACCCTGATAAATGCTTCAATAATATTGAAAAAGGAAGAGT
ATGAGTATTCAACATTTCCGTGTCGCCCTTATTCCCTTTTTTGCGGCATTTTGCCTTCCTGTTTTTGCTC
ACCCAGAAACGCTGGTGAAAGTAAAAGATGCTGAAGATCAGTTGGGTGCACGAGTGGGTTACATCGAACT
GGATCTCAACAGCGGTAAGATCCTTGAGAGTTTTCGCCCCGAAGAACGTTTTCCAATGATGAGCACTTTT
AAAGTTCTGCTATGTGGCGCGGTATTATCCCGTATTGACGCCGGGCAAGAGCAACTCGGTCGCCGCATAC
ACTATTCTCAGAATGACTTGGTTGAGTACTCACCAGTCACAGAAAAGCATCTTACGGATGGCATGACAGT
AAGAGAATTATGCAGTGCTGCCATAACCATGAGTGATAACACTGCGGCCAACTTACTTCTGACAACGATC
GGAGGACCGAAGGAGCTAACCGCTTTTTTGCACAACATGGGGGATCATGTAACTCGCCTTGATCGTTGGG
AACCGGAGCTGAATGAAGCCATACCAAACGACGAGCGTGACACCACGATGCCTGTAGCAATGGCAACAAC
GTTGCGCAAACTATTAACTGGCGAACTACTTACTCTAGCTTCCCGGCAACAATTAATAGACTGGATGGAG
GCGGATAAAGTTGCAGGACCACTTCTGCGCTCGGCCCTTCCGGCTGGCTGGTTTATTGCTGATAAATCTG
GAGCCGGTGAGCGTGGGTCTCGCGGTATCATTGCAGCACTGGGGCCAGATGGTAAGCCCTCCCGTATCGT
AGTTATCTACACGACGGGGAGTCAGGCAACTATGGATGAACGAAATAGACAGATCGCTGAGATAGGTGCC
TCACTGATTAAGCATTGGTAACTGTCAGACCAAGTTTACTCATATATACTTTAGATTGATTTAAAACTTC
ATTTTTAATTTAAAAGGATCTAGGTGAAGATCCTTTTTGATAATCTCATGACCAAAATCCCTTAACGTGA
GTTTTCGTTCCACTGAGCGTCAGACCCCGTAGAAAAGATCAAAGGATCTTCTTGAGATCCTTTTTTTCTG
CGCGTAATCTGCTGCTTGCAAACAAAAAAACCACCGCTACCAGCGGTGGTTTGTTTGCCGGATCAAGAGC
TACCAACTCTTTTTCCGAAGGTAACTGGCTTCAGCAGAGCGCAGATACCAAATACTGTTCTTCTAGTGTA
GCCGTAGTTAGGCCACCACTTCAAGAACTCTGTAGCACCGCCTACATACCTCGCTCTGCTAATCCTGTTA
CCAGTGGCTGCTGCCAGTGGCGATAAGTCGTGTCTTACCGGGTTGGACTCAAGACGATAGTTACCGGATA
AGGCGCAGCGGTCGGGCTGAACGGGGGGTTCGTGCACACAGCCCAGCTTGGAGCGAACGACCTACACCGA
ACTGAGATACCTACAGCGTGAGCTATGAGAAAGCGCCACGCTTCCCGAAGGGAGAAAGGCGGACAGGTAT
CCGGTAAGCGGCAGGGTCGGAACAGGAGAGCGCACGAGGGAGCTTCCAGGGGGAAACGCCTGGTATCTTT
ATAGTCCTGTCGGGTTTCGCCACCTCTGACTTGAGCGTCGATTTTTGTGATGCTCGTCAGGGGGGCGGAG
CCTATGGAAAAACGCCAGCAACGCGGCCTTTTTACGGTTCCTGGCCTTTTGCTGGCCTTTTGCTCACATG
TTCTTTCCTGCGTTATCCCCTGATTCTGTGGATAACCGTATTACCGCCTTTGAGTGAGCTGATACCGCTC
GCCGCAGCCGAACGACCGAGCGCAGCGAGTCAGTGAGCGAGGAAGCGGAAGAGCGCCCAATACGCAAACC
GCCTCTCCCCGCGCGTTGGCCGATTCATTAATGCAGCGGATCCAGACATGATAAGATACATTGATGAGTT
TGGACAAACCACAACTAGAATGCAGTGAAAAAAATGCTTTATTTGTGAAATTTGTGATGCTATTGCTTTA
TTTGTAACCATTATAAGCTGCAATAAACAAGTTAGCTTTTTGCAAAAGCCTAGGCCTCCAAAAAAGCCTC
CTCACTACTTCTGGAATAGCTCAGAGGCCGAGGCGGCCTCGGCCTCTGCATAAATAAAAAAAATTAGTCA
GCCATGGGGCGGAGAATGGGCGGAACTGGGCGGAGTTAGGGGCGGGATGGGCGGAGTTAGGGGCGGGACT
ATGGTTGCTGACTAATTGAGATGCGGATCCGCTGGCACGACAGGTTTCCCGACTGGAAAGCGGGCAGTGA
GCGCAACGCAATTAATGTGAGTTAGCTCACTCATTAGGCACCCCAGGCTTTACACTTTATGCTTCCGGCT
CGTATGTTGTGTGGAATTGTGAGCGGATAACAATTTCACACAGGAAACAGCTATGACCATGATTACGCCA
AGCTTGGGCTGCAGGTCGAGGGATCTCCATAAGAGAAGAGGGACAGCTATGACTGGGAGTAGTCAGGAGA
GGAGGAAAAATCTGGCTAGTAAAACATGTAAGGAAAATTTTAGGGATGTTAAAGAAAAAAATAACACAAA
ACAAAATAT
Features (pLannotate 1.2.2; 24 found; start..end, strand, type, name):
    199..254     -  polyA_signal   β-globin poly(A) signal: rabbit β-globin polyadenylation signal (Gil and Proudfoot, 1987)
    325..399     -  CDS            HBB (fragment): HBB_PONPY - Experimental evidence at transcript level: Swiss-Prot protein existence level 2. Involved in oxygen transport from the lung to the various peripheral tissues. From Pongo pygmaeus (Bornean orangutan).
    458..476     +  promoter       T3 promoter: promoter for bacteriophage T3 RNA polymerase
    572..683     -  polyA_signal   bGH poly(A) signal: bovine growth hormone polyadenylation signal
    696..712     -  misc_feature   MCS (fragment): pUC18/19 multiple cloning site
    716..1304    -  misc_feature   WPRE: woodchuck hepatitis virus posttranscriptional regulatory element
   1313..1445    -  intron         chimeric intron: chimera between introns from human β-globin and immunoglobulin heavy chain genes
   1483..1572    -  CDS            3xHA: three tandem HA epitope tags
   1603..2253    -  CDS            Ank3 (fragment): ANK3_MOUSE - Experimental evidence at protein level: Swiss-Prot protein existence level 1. Membrane-cytoskeleton linker. May participate in the maintenance/targeting of ion channels and cell adhesion molecules at the nodes of Ranvier and axonal initial segments (By similarity). In skeletal muscle, required for costamere localization of DMD and betaDAG1. Regulates KCNA1 channel activity in function of dietary Mg(2+) levels, and thereby contributes to the regulation of renal Mg(2+) reabsorption (PubMed:23903368). From Mus musculus (Mouse).
   2266..2322    -  CDS            HBB (fragment): HBB_LEPEU - Experimental evidence at protein level: Swiss-Prot protein existence level 1. Involved in oxygen transport from the lung to the various peripheral tissues. From Lepus europaeus (European hare).
   2320..3336    -  intron         chimeric intron: chimera between introns from chicken β-actin and rabbit β-globin
   3337..3614    -  promoter       chicken β-actin promoter: No description available
   3616..3995    -  enhancer       CMV enhancer: human cytomegalovirus immediate early enhancer
   4026..4130    +  promoter       AmpR promoter: bla
   4131..4991    +  CDS            AmpR: β-lactamase; bla; confers resistance to ampicillin, carbenicillin, and related antibiotics
   5162..5750    +  rep_origin     ori: high-copy-number ColE1/pMB1/pBR322/pUC origin of replication
   5933..5987    +  CDS            lacI (fragment): lac repressor; lacI; The lac repressor binds to the lac operator to inhibit transcription in E. coli. This inhibition can be relieved by adding lactose or isopropyl-β-D-thiogalactopyranoside (IPTG).
   5989..6123    -  polyA_signal   SV40 poly(A) signal: SV40 polyadenylation signal
   6143..6278    -  rep_origin     SV40 ori: SV40 origin of replication
   6302..6324    -  promoter       SV40 promoter (fragment): SV40 enhancer and early promoter
   6331..6370    +  CDS            lacI (fragment): lac repressor; lacI; The lac repressor binds to the lac operator to inhibit transcription in E. coli. This inhibition can be relieved by adding lactose or isopropyl-β-D-thiogalactopyranoside (IPTG).
   6383..6404    +  protein_bind   CAP binding site: CAP binding activates transcription in the presence of cAMP. E. coli catabolite activator protein
   6419..6449    +  promoter       lac promoter: promoter for the E. coli lac operon
   6457..6473    +  protein_bind   lac operator: The lac repressor binds to the lac operator to inhibit transcription in E. coli. This inhibition can be relieved by adding lactose or isopropyl-β-D-thiogalactopyranoside (IPTG). lac repressor encoded by lacI
