[The description below was written by a language model from this plasmid's Addgene catalogue record and pLannotate feature annotations shown in this document.]
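Description:
pCAGGS-AnkB ZU5ex-3xHA is a mammalian expression plasmid built on the pCAGGS-3xHA backbone, carrying a mouse Ank2 (ankyrin-B) insert described as the ZU5ex isoform. According to the record it is intended for overexpressing this isoform in motor neurons. It is propagated in E. coli through a high-copy ColE1/pUC-type origin and selected with ampicillin via the β-lactamase gene. An SV40 origin with a promoter fragment and an SV40 poly(A) signal are also present in the backbone, along with lac promoter/operator remnants and a T3 promoter.

Expression is driven by the composite CAG arrangement: the CMV immediate-early enhancer, the chicken β-actin promoter and the chicken β-actin/rabbit β-globin chimeric intron, which together give strong, broadly active transcription in mammalian cells. Downstream lies the coding region, followed by three tandem HA epitopes positioned to give a C-terminal tag for detecting the protein by immunostaining or blotting. After the tag the annotation shows a second chimeric intron (β-globin/immunoglobulin), a WPRE that enhances transcript stability and expression, and bGH and rabbit β-globin polyadenylation signals.

The automated annotation labels the coding segment as an Ank3 fragment of about 650 nt rather than Ank2. This probably reflects homology between ankyrin family members, although the record does not resolve the point. The annotated match and the 6.7 kb total plasmid size suggest the insert is a portion of ankyrin-B, presumably around the ZU5 domain region, rather than a full-length protein, but the record does not define the exact boundaries of the insert or what the "ex" designation denotes.
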