Addgene plasmid #213732: pCAGGS-AnkB ZU5ex-3xHA
Purpose: Mammalian cell expression vector for overexpression of AnkB ZU5ex isoform in motor neurons.
Depositing lab: Chaolin Zhang. Depositing organization: Columbia University. Publication: Rbfox Splicing Factors Promote Neuronal Maturation and Axon Initial Segment Assembly. Jacko M, Weyn-Vanhentenryck SM, Smerdon JW, Yan R, Feng H, Williams DJ, Pai J, Xu K, Wichterle H, Zhang C. Neuron. 2018 Feb 21;97(4):853-868.e6. doi: 10.1016/j.neuron.2018.01.020. Epub 2018 Feb 1. PubMed 29398366.
Backbone
  Vector backbone: pCAGGS-3xHA
  Vector type: Mammalian Expression
Growth in bacteria
  Bacterial resistance: Ampicillin, 100 μg/mL
  Growth temperature: 37°C
  Growth strain: NEB Stable
  Copy number: Unknown
Gene/Insert
  Gene/Insert name: AnkB ZU5ex
  Species: M. musculus (mouse)
  Entrez Gene: Ank2 (a.k.a. 100043364, Ank-2, Gm4392)
  Cloning method: Unknown
Terms and licenses: Academic/Nonprofit Terms; Industry Terms: Not Available to Industry
How to cite: pCAGGS-AnkB ZU5ex-3xHA was a gift from Chaolin Zhang (Addgene plasmid # 213732 ; http://n2t.net/addgene:213732 ; RRID:Addgene_213732)
